>Addgene plasmid #117765 | pPRISM-TagRFP-gcry-TagBFP | addgene full sequence | sequence record 227546 | Addgene NGS Result
CGGGTTTCGCCACCTCTGACTTGAGCGTCGATTTTTGTGATGCTCGTCAGGGGGGCGGAGCCTATGGAAA
AACGCCAGCAACGCGGCCTTTTTACGGTTCCTGGCCTTTTGCTGGCCTTTTGCTCACATGTTCTTTCCTG
CGTTATCCCCTGATTCTGTGGATAACCGTATTACCGCCTTTGAGTGAGCTGATACCGCTCGCCGCAGCCG
AACGACCGAGCGCAGCGAGTCAGTGAGCGAGGAAGCGGAACAGATTTAAATGGTACCGAGCAGAGGTGTA
AAAAGTACTCAAAAATTTTACTCAAGTGAAAGTACAAGTACTTAGGGAAAATTTTACTCAATTAAAAGTA
AAAGTATCTGGCTAGAATCTTACTTGAGTAAAAGTAAAAAAGTACTCCATTAAAATTGTACTTGAGTATT
AAGGAAGTAAAAGTAAAAGCAAGAAAGAAAACTAGAGTGGTCTCCCTTTAGTGAGGGTCAATTGATGGGA
GGCGTTCGGGCCACAGCGGACACGCAGGTGCGCAACGCAATTAATGTGAGTTAGCTCACTCATTAGGCAC
CCCAGGCTTTACACTTTATGCTTCCGGCTCGTATGTTGTGTGGAATTGTGAGCGGATAACAATTTCACAC
AGGAAACAGCTATGACCATGATTACGCCAAGCGCGCAATTAACCCTCACTAAAGGGAACAAAAGCTGGAG
GACCTCGAGGGGGGGCCCGGTACCCAATTCGCCCTATAGTGAGTCGTATTACGCGCGCTCACTGGCCGTC
GTTTTACAACGTCGTGACTGGGAAAACCCTGGCGTTACCCAACTTAATCGCCTTGCAGCACATCCCCCTT
TCGCCAGCTGGCGTAATAGCGAAGAGGCCCGCACCGATCGCCCTTCCCAACAGTTGCGCAGCCTGAATGG
CGAATGGACCTGCCACACTTCCCGGAGCCACGAACTTCTCTCTGTTAAAGCAAGCAGGAGACGTGGAAGA
AAACCCCGGTCCTCTCGAGGTGTCTAAGGGCGAGGAACTGATTAAGGAGAACATGCACATGAAGCTGTAC
ATGGAGGGCACCGTGAACAACCACCACTTCAAGTGCACATCCGAGGGCGAAGGCAAGCCCTACGAGGGCA
CCCAGACCATGAGAATCAAGGTGGTCGAGGGCGGCCCTCTCCCCTTCGCCTTCGACATCCTGGCTACCAG
CTTCATGTACGGCAGCAGAACCTTCATCAACCACACCCAGGGCATCCCCGACTTCTTTAAGCAGTCCTTC
CCTGAGGGCTTCACATGGGAGAGAGTCACCACATACGAAGACGGGGGCGTGCTGACCGCTACCCAGGACA
CCAGCCTCCAGGACGGCTGCCTCATCTACAACGTCAAGATCAGAGGGGTGAACTTCCCATCCAACGGCCC
TGTGATGCAGAAGAAAACACTCGGCTGGGAGGCCAACACCGAGATGCTGTACCCCGCTGACGGCGGCCTG
GAAGGCAGAAGCGACATGGCCCTGAAGCTCGTGGGCGGGGGCCACCTGATCTGCAACTTCAAGACCACAT
ACAGATCCAAGAAACCCGCTAAGAACCTCAAGATGCCCGGCGTCTACTATGTGGACCACAGACTGGAAAG
AATCAAGGAGGCCGACAAAGAGACCTACGTCGAGCAGCACGAGGTGGCTGTGGCCAGATACTGCGACCTC
CCTAGCAAACTGGGGCACAAACTTAATTGAAACTAGTAATTAAGTCTCAGCCACCGTTAACTGAACATGT
CAAAACCTGTGGAGACTGTTGAGATTTGATGTTCTGAAAAGATAAAGCCTATAAATAAAATGTTGCCCAA
ATTTCCTGCCTGATGTTTTTCTTTGTCTTTGCTACATGGCTTTGCTGCTCGGATCGGCTCACTCTGTGTA
TGCCACGTTCACTTTGTACTCTCCTTCTCACGGTAGGTTTATTATTTTTAGATGTGCAGTTAGTTTCTGT
GAAATAACACACCACACACTGATATTGTCTGTGCATTGACTTGGTGAGTGCACATTGTTTTTGATCTTGA
CATATTTATATTTGATTGATCAGGTGAACTGTGTGAATCTAAAGTGCTCCATACAGATGTTCTGCATTGA
AAATATTCTCATTTTATTAGTGGAAGTGAGTGTATGCCACATCCAATCAATTTCAGCAAACACCCCAGTA
TGATTTAATGCAAAAAAATGAAGGTATCAAACACGCATTACTACTTTGCAGTTAAATATTTAACATTTAT
TCCAACACGAAAAAAAGCAGTAAATAACACTTTGACAAACACGTCAGGACATCTTATTTTTGTCACCCTC
ACAGGCAATTTAGTATAATATATTATATATATATATATATCATATAATAATATTCAGTATAATATATATA
TATATATCATATTATAATATTCAGTATAATATAAAACACAAACACATATATGTATAATATAATATAACAT
TTTTATTTATTGAGATGCCTCTATGGACCGTGTTATAAGAAGTAAAGATCAGGAGAAGTAAACATGAAGT
GTAATTATGAATACTGATGTTAAATTAAGCTATGATGAGTTTTCACTGTTAATTTACCATCTCAATTAAA
TGTTGATGCCTCCATGACCAAGTTAAGCAGATGAGACTGAGGACAACTGTAGAAGACAAGATGTTCACTT
TGCTGAATATAGCTGGCTTGACAGTTATCTATGACTCTATAAATATATATATATTTTTTTTTTATAAAAT
GATTTATTTATAACTATATATCCATTTCTCAGACAGGTGCTTCATATCCCTCACTCCCGTAGCTGTCCAT
GCTGGATCTGTCCCCGTTGTTTTTAAAAAGCTAAATAAGTTATTAACATGACTGCATCCAGCGAGCCAAA
CCTGTCTGGTGTACAGCTACCAGAGAAGCTTGAGATCCTAGTCACCGGCGTTCCTAGTTCTTTAAACTGT
TACAAAGTGTTTGGACCAGCAACTGAATTGCACTGTAAATTACCACATCAGGGTCTCCGGGGTCAACGCT
GCTAAGCAATGGACTGGAAAATTTGTGACATTGAGTTTTTGGAATAACTGGGAATGCTGGATAACTCTTT
GGGTAAAGCTATGGAACAAAAGTACCAGCATGAACTAAGAAATGACTGTCACAGCACAACATCAAACACA
ATGCAAGACAAAGGTTCTCTGCTTTTGCCTTACTTGACAGAAAAAGTAAGCTCTAGGTTCATCGCATGCA
GACAGCAGCAATACATGACATATATAAAGGCTGGCTCTTTTCTCCCTTCCATTGAACTGAAACTTCCACT
CAGTCAGACTTGCGGGGGATCCACAGCCTGACTAACTCGACAAACCCCCCCAAACCTAAGGTGAGTTGAT
CTTTAAGCTTTTTACATTTTCAGCTCGCATATATCAATTCGCGCGCATTGTCACACTAGCACCCACTAGC
GGTCAGACTGCAGATTGCAGCACGAAACAGGAAGCTGACTCCACATGGTCACATGCTCACTGAAGTGTTG
ACTTCCCTGACAGCTGTGCACTTTCTAAACCGGTTTTCTCATTCATTTACAGTTCAGCCGGAATTCACCT
CGAGACCATGGCTCCAAAGAAGAAGCGTAAGGTAACCATGAGCGAGCTGATTAAGGAGAACATGCACATG
AAGCTGTACATGGAGGGCACCGTGGACAACCATCACTTCAAGTGCACATCCGAGGGCGAAGGCAAGCCCT
ACGAGGGCACCCAGACCATGAGAATCAAGGTGGTCGAGGGCGGCCCTCTCCCCTTCGCCTTCGACATCCT
GGCTACTAGCTTCCTCTACGGCAGCAAGACCTTCATCAACCACACCCAGGGCATCCCCGACTTCTTCAAG
CAGTCCTTCCCTGAGGGCTTCACATGGGAGAGAGTCACCACATACGAAGACGGGGGCGTGCTGACCGCTA
CCCAGGACACCAGCCTCCAGGACGGCTGCCTCATCTACAACGTCAAGATCAGAGGGGTGAACTTCACATC
CAACGGCCCTGTGATGCAGAAGAAAACACTCGGCTGGGAGGCCTTCACCGAGACGCTGTACCCCGCTGAC
GGCGGCCTGGAAGGCAGAAACGACATGGCCCTGAAGCTCGTGGGCGGGAGCCATCTGATCGCAAACATCA
AGACCACATATAGATCCAAGAAACCCGCTAAGAACCTCAAGATGCCTGGCGTCTACTATGTGGACTACAG
ACTGGAAAGAATCAAGGAGGCCAACAACGAGACCTACGTCGAGCAGCACGAGGTGGCAGTGGCCAGATAC
TGCGACCTCCCTAGCAAACTGGGGCACAAGCTCAATTAAAGCTGAGATCTGTGCCTTCTAGTTGCCAGCC
ATCTGTTGTTTGCCCCTCCCCCGTGCCTTCCTTGACCCTGGAAGGTGCCACTCCCACTGTCCTTTCCTAA
TAAAATGAGGAAATTGCATCGCATTGTCTGAGTAGGTGTCATTCTATTCTGGGGGGTGGGGTGGGGCAGG
ACAGCAAGGGGGAGGATTGGGAAGACAATAGCAGGCATGCTGGGGATGCGGTGGGCTCTATGGCTTCTGA
GGCGGAAAGAACCAAAGGGCGAATTAATTCATTGATGAGTTTGGACAAACCACAACTAGAATGCAGTGAA
AAAAATGCTTTATTTGTGAAATTTGTGATGCTATTGCTTTATTTGTAACCATTATAAGCTGCAATAAACA
AGTTAACAACAACAATTGCATTCATTTTATGTTTCAGGTTCAGGGGGAGGTGTGGGAGGTTTTTTAAAGC
AAGTAAAACCTCTACAAATGTGGTCATTGATGAGTTTGGACAAACCACAACTAGAATGCAGTGAAAAAAA
TGCTTTATTTGTGAAATTTGTGATGCTATTGCTTTATTTGTAACCATTATAAGCTGCAATAAACAAGTTA
ACAACAACAATTGCATTCATTTTATGTTTCAGGTTCAGGGGGAGGTGTGGGAGGTTTTTTAAAGCAAGTA
AAACCTCTACAAATGTGGTCATTCAGATCAATTAACCCTCACCCGGGCTAGCGATGCATGGGAGCTCTGA
CGTACGTTGTCTAGCAAGGAAGTGAAGAGCTATCCGGATATATATGTATGTTATCATAACTGTACTGGCT
ATGTCAGGTGGTAATGACTGTAACGTTACGTTACTCGTTGTAGGCACGACATTGAATATGCTCTTCTCCG
CTGTGGCCCGAACGCCTCCCGCTAGCGATGGGATCTAATACGACTCACTATAGGGAGACCAAGGGAAAAT
AGAATGAAGTGATCTCCAAAAAATAAGTACTTTTTGACTGTAAATAAAATTGTAAGGAGTAAAAAGTACT
TTTTTTTCTAAAAAAATGTAATTAAGTAAAAGTAAAAGTATTGATTTTTAATTGTACTCAAGTAAAGTAA
AAATCCCCAAAAATAATACTTAAGTACAGTAATCAAGTAAAATTACTCAAGTACTTTACACCTCTGGGAT
CCAGCTGCATCATGAACAATAAAACTGTCTGCTTACATAAACAGTAATACAAGGGGTGTTATGAGCCATA
TTCAACGGGAAACGTCGAGGCCGCGATTAAATTCCAACATGGATGCTGATTTATATGGGTATAAATGGGC
TCGCGATAATGTCGGGCAATCAGGTGCGACAATCTATCGCTTGTATGGGAAGCCCGATGCGCCAGAGTTG
TTTCTGAAACATGGCAAAGGTAGCGTTGCCAATGATGTTACAGATGAGATGGTCAGACTAAACTGGCTGA
CGGAATTTATGCCTCTTCCGACCATCAAGCATTTTATCCGTACTCCTGATGATGCATGGTTACTCACCAC
TGCGATCCCCGGAAAAACAGCATTCCAGGTATTAGAAGAATATCCTGATTCAGGTGAAAATATTGTTGAT
GCGCTGGCAGTGTTCCTGCGCCGGTTGCATTCGATTCCTGTTTGTAATTGTCCTTTTAACAGCGATCGCG
TATTTCGTCTCGCTCAGGCGCAATCACGAATGAATAACGGTTTGGTTGATGCGAGTGATTTTGATGACGA
GCGTAATGGCTGGCCTGTTGAACAAGTCTGGAAAGAAATGCATAAACTTTTGCCATTCTCACCGGATTCA
GTCGTCACTCATGGTGATTTCTCACTTGATAACCTTATTTTTGACGAGGGGAAATTAATAGGTTGTATTG
ATGTTGGACGAGTCGGAATCGCAGACCGATACCAGGATCTTGCCATCCTATGGAACTGCCTCGGTGAGTT
TTCTCCTTCATTACAGAAACGGCTTTTTCAAAAATATGGTATTGATAATCCTGATATGAATAAATTGCAG
TTTCATTTGATGCTCGATGAGTTTTTCTAATCAGAATTGGTTAATTGGTTGTAACACTGGCAAAAAGGAT
CTAGGTGAAGATCCTTTTTGATAATCTCATGACCAAAATCCCTTAACGTGAGTTTTCGTTCCACTGAGCG
TCAGACCCCGTAGAAAAGATCAAAGGATCTTCTTGAGATCCTTTTTTTCTGCGCGTAATCTGCTGCTTGC
AAACAAAAAAACCACCGCTACCAGCGGTGGTTTGTTTGCCGGATCAAGAGCTACCAACTCTTTTTCCGAA
GGTAACTGGCTTCAGCAGAGCGCAGATACCAAATACTGTTCTTCTAGTGTAGCCGTAGTTAGGCCACCAC
TTCAAGAACTCTGTAGCACCGCCTACATACCTCGCTCTGCTAATCCTGTTACCAGTGGCTGCTGCCAGTG
GCGATAAGTCGTGTCTTACCGGGTTGGACTCAAGACGATAGTTACCGGATAAGGCGCAGCGGTCGGGCTG
AACGGGGGGTTCGTGCACACAGCCCAGCTTGGAGCGAACGACCTACACCGAACTGAGATACCTACAGCGT
GAGCTATGAGAAAGCGCCACGGTTCCCGAAGGGAGAAAGGCGGACAGGTATCCGGTAAGCGGCAGGGTCG
GAACAGGAGAGCGCACGAGGGAGCTTCCAGGGGGAAACGCCTGGTATCTTTATAGTCCTGT
Features (pLannotate 1.2.2; 21 found; start..end, strand, type, name):
    457..475     -  promoter       T7 Φ3.8 promoter (fragment): weak promoter for bacteriophage T7 RNA polymerase
    532..553     +  protein_bind   CAP binding site: CAP binding activates transcription in the presence of cAMP. E. coli catabolite activator protein
    568..598     +  promoter       lac promoter: promoter for the E. coli lac operon
    606..622     +  protein_bind   lac operator: The lac repressor binds to the lac operator to inhibit transcription in E. coli. This inhibition can be relieved by adding lactose or isopropyl-β-D-thiogalactopyranoside (IPTG). lac repressor encoded by lacI
    667..685     +  promoter       T3 promoter: promoter for bacteriophage T3 RNA polymerase
    701..724     +  misc_feature   MCS (fragment): pBluescript multiple cloning site
    733..751     -  promoter       T7 promoter: promoter for bacteriophage T7 RNA polymerase
    759..914     +  CDS            lacZα (fragment): LacZα fragment of β-galactosidase; lacZ fragment
    937..993     +  CDS            P2A: 2A peptide from porcine teschovirus-1 polyprotein Eukaryotic ribosomes fail to insert a peptide bond between the Gly and Pro residues, yielding separate polypeptides.
    999..1710    +  CDS            TagRFP (fragment): monomeric derivative of red fluorescent protein from Entacmaea quadricolor (Merzlyak et al., 2007) mammalian codon-optimized
   2371..2387    -  promoter       LEU2 promoter (fragment): S. cerevisiae LEU2
   3608..4306    +  CDS            TagBFP: TagBFP is a basic (constitutively fluorescent) blue fluorescent protein published in 2008, derived from Entacmaea quadricolor. It is reported to be a very rapidly-maturing monomer with very low acid sensitivity.
   4319..4543    +  polyA_signal   bGH poly(A) signal: bovine growth hormone polyadenylation signal
   4547..4564    +  promoter       SV40 promoter (fragment): SV40 enhancer and early promoter
   4613..4694    -  polyA_signal   SV40 poly(A) signal: SV40 polyadenylation signal
   4717..4784    -  CDS            large T antigen (fragment): large T antigen from SV40 (simian virus 40)
   4818..4899    -  polyA_signal   SV40 poly(A) signal: SV40 polyadenylation signal
   4922..4989    -  CDS            large T antigen (fragment): large T antigen from SV40 (simian virus 40)
   5216..5234    +  promoter       T7 promoter: promoter for bacteriophage T7 RNA polymerase
   5521..6330    +  CDS            KanR: aminoglycoside phosphotransferase; aph(3')-Ia; confers resistance to kanamycin in bacteria or G418 (Geneticin®) in eukaryotes
   6473..70      +  rep_origin     ori (across the origin): high-copy-number ColE1/pMB1/pBR322/pUC origin of replication
