[The description below was written by a language model from this plasmid's Addgene catalogue record and pLannotate feature annotations shown in this document.]
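Description:
pPRISM-TagRFP-gcry-TagBFP is a donor plasmid for precise CRISPR-directed genomic integration by the GeneWeld method, in which short homology arms added to the donor direct targeted insertion of a cargo cassette at a nuclease-cut locus. It is built on the pK backbone, catalogued as a synthetic biology vector, and the full sequenced record is about 7 kb. It is maintained in E. coli through a high-copy ColE1/pUC-type origin and selected with kanamycin via an aph(3')-Ia KanR gene. The listed species is zebrafish, although the depositor comments that it may work in other species.

The primary payload begins with a P2A peptide placed directly upstream of a mammalian codon-optimized TagRFP coding sequence. No promoter is annotated in front of this unit, which fits a design in which in-frame integration puts TagRFP under control of the targeted endogenous gene, with the 2A sequence releasing the red reporter as a separate polypeptide; the record does not spell this out. A lac promoter/operator and lacZα fragment, flanked by T3 and T7 promoters and a remnant of the pBluescript polylinker, lie just upstream of P2A, but their role in cloning is not stated.

Downstream is a secondary marker: according to the depositor, a gamma-crystallin promoter drives NLS-TagBFP. The feature table annotates TagBFP followed by a bGH polyadenylation signal, but not the promoter or NLS. Such a marker would normally give blue lens fluorescence for identifying carriers of the integration. Two reverse-oriented SV40 poly(A) segments follow, and short LEU2, SV40 promoter and T7 Φ3.8 hits are probably incidental matches. Minor discrepancies between the quality-control and depositor sequences were noted, reportedly without affecting function.
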