Addgene plasmid #117765: pPRISM-TagRFP-gcry-TagBFP
Purpose: Donor for precise CRISPR directed genomic integration using the GeneWeld method
Depositing lab: Jeffrey Essner. Depositing organization: Iowa State University. Publication: Efficient targeted integration directed by short homology in zebrafish and mammalian cells. Wierson WA, Welker JM, Almeida MP, Mann CM, Webster DA, Torrie ME, Weiss TJ, Kambakam S, Vollbrecht MK, Lan M, McKeighan KC, Levey J, Ming Z, Wehmeier A, Mikelson CS, Haltom JA, Kwan KM, Chien CB, Balciunas D, Ekker SC, Clark KJ, Webber BR, Moriarity BS, Solin SL, Carlson DF, Dobbs DL, McGrail M, Essner J. Elife. 2020 May 15;9. pii: 53968. doi: 10.7554/eLife.53968. PubMed 32412410.
Backbone
  Vector backbone: pK
  Backbone manufacturer: Karl J. Clark
  Backbone size w/o insert (bp): 2856
  Vector type: Synthetic Biology
Growth in bacteria
  Bacterial resistance: Kanamycin, 50 μg/mL
  Growth temperature: 30°C
  Growth strain: NEB Stable
  Copy number: High Copy
Gene/Insert
  Gene/Insert name: TagRFP (alt name: RFP)
  Species: D. rerio (zebrafish)
  Insert size (bp): 4135
  Cloning method: Gibson Cloning
  Sequencing primers: 5′ aaaagcaagaaagaaaactagagtgg; 3′ atggctcataacaccccttg
Terms and licenses: Academic/Nonprofit Terms; Industry Terms: Not Available to Industry
Depositor comments: Secondary gene is a gamma-crystalin promoter driving NLS-TagBFP. Online tools and cloning help available at <www.genesculpt.org/gtaghd/>. May work in additional species beyond those listed. Please note that some discrepancies were found between Addgene's quality control result and the depositor's provided sequence. The depositor noted that these discrepancies do NOT affect plasmid function.
How to cite: pPRISM-TagRFP-gcry-TagBFP was a gift from Jeffrey Essner (Addgene plasmid # 117765 ; http://n2t.net/addgene:117765 ; RRID:Addgene_117765)
