>Addgene plasmid #117765 | pPRISM-TagRFP-gcry-TagBFP | depositor partial sequence | sequence record 222248 | Backbone
TGAAGAGCTATCCGGATATATATGTATGTTATCATAACTGTACTGGCTATGTCAGGTGGTAATGACTGTA
ACGTTACGTTACTCGTTGTAGGCACGACATTGAATATGCTCTTCTCCGCTGTGGCCCGAACGCCTCCCGC
TAGCGATGGGATCTAATACGACTCACTATAGGGAGACCAAGGGAAAATAGAATGAAGTGATCTCCAAAAA
ATAAGTACTTTTTGACTGTAAATAAAATTGTAAGGAGTAAAAAGTACTTTTTTTTCTAAAAAAATGTAAT
TAAGTAAAAGTAAAAGTATTGATTTTTAATTGTACTCAAGTAAAGTAAAAATCCCCAAAAATAATACTTA
AGTACAGTAATCAAGTAAAATTACTCAAGTACTTTACACCTCTGGGATCCAGCTGCATCATGAACAATAA
AACTGTCTGCTTACATAAACAGTAATACAAGGGGTGTTATGAGCCATATTCAACGGGAAACGTCGAGGCC
GCGATTAAATTCCAACATGGATGCTGATTTATATGGGTATAAATGGGCTCGCGATAATGTCGGGCAATCA
GGTGCGACAATCTATCGCTTGTATGGGAAGCCCGATGCGCCAGAGTTGTTTCTGAAACATGGCAAAGGTA
GCGTTGCCAATGATGTTACAGATGAGATGGTCAGACTAAACTGGCTGACGGAATTTATGCCTCTTCCGAC
CATCAAGCATTTTATCCGTACTCCTGATGATGCATGGTTACTCACCACTGCGATCCCCGGAAAAACAGCA
TTCCAGGTATTAGAAGAATATCCTGATTCAGGTGAAAATATTGTTGATGCGCTGGCAGTGTTCCTGCGCC
GGTTGCATTCGATTCCTGTTTGTAATTGTCCTTTTAACAGCGATCGCGTATTTCGTCTCGCTCAGGCGCA
ATCACGAATGAATAACGGTTTGGTTGATGCGAGTGATTTTGATGACGAGCGTAATGGCTGGCCTGTTGAA
CAAGTCTGGAAAGAAATGCATAAACTTTTGCCATTCTCACCGGATTCAGTCGTCACTCATGGTGATTTCT
CACTTGATAACCTTATTTTTGACGAGGGGAAATTAATAGGTTGTATTGATGTTGGACGAGTCGGAATCGC
AGACCGATACCAGGATCTTGCCATCCTATGGAACTGCCTCGGTGAGTTTTCTCCTTCATTACAGAAACGG
CTTTTTCAAAAATATGGTATTGATAATCCTGATATGAATAAATTGCAGTTTCATTTGATGCTCGATGAGT
TTTTCTAATCAGAATTGGTTAATTGGTTGTAACACTGGCAAAAAGGATCTAGGTGAAGATCCTTTTTGAT
AATCTCATGACCAAAATCCCTTAACGTGAGTTTTCGTTCCACTGAGCGTCAGACCCCGTAGAAAAGATCA
AAGGATCTTCTTGAGATCCTTTTTTTCTGCGCGTAATCTGCTGCTTGCAAACAAAAAAACCACCGCTACC
AGCGGTGGTTTGTTTGCCGGATCAAGAGCTACCAACTCTTTTTCCGAAGGTAACTGGCTTCAGCAGAGCG
CAGATACCAAATACTGTTCTTCTAGTGTAGCCGTAGTTAGGCCACCACTTCAAGAACTCTGTAGCACCGC
CTACATACCTCGCTCTGCTAATCCTGTTACCAGTGGCTGCTGCCAGTGGCGATAAGTCGTGTCTTACCGG
GTTGGACTCAAGACGATAGTTACCGGATAAGGCGCAGCGGTCGGGCTGAACGGGGGGTTCGTGCACACAG
CCCAGCTTGGAGCGAACGACCTACACCGAACTGAGATACCTACAGCGTGAGCTATGAGAAAGCGCCACGG
TTCCCGAAGGGAGAAAGGCGGACAGGTATCCGGTAAGCGGCAGGGTCGGAACAGGAGAGCGCACGAGGGA
GCTTCCAGGGGGAAACGCCTGGTATCTTTATAGTCCTGTCGGGTTTCGCCACCTCTGACTTGAGCGTCGA
TTTTTGTGATGCTCGTCAGGGGGGCGGAGCCTATGGAAAAACGCCAGCAACGCGGCCTTTTTACGGTTCC
TGGCCTTTTGCTGGCCTTTTGCTCACATGTTCTTTCCTGCGTTATCCCCTGATTCTGTGGATAACCGTAT
TACCGCCTTTGAGTGAGCTGATACCGCTCGCCGCAGCCGAACGACCGAGCGCAGCGAGTCAGTGAGCGAG
GAAGCGGAACAGATTTAAATGGTACCGAGCAGAGGTGTAAAAAGTACTCAAAAATTTTACTCAAGTGAAA
GTACAAGTACTTAGGGAAAATTTTACTCAATTAAAAGTAAAAGTATCTGGCTAGAATCTTACTTGAGTAA
AAGTAAAAAAGTACTCCATTAAAATTGTACTTGAGTATTAAGGAAGTAAAAGTAAAAGCAAGAAAGAAAA
CTAGAGTGGTCTCCCTTTAGTGAGGGTCAATTGATGGGAGGCGTTCGGGCCACAGCGGACACGCAGGTGC
GCAACGCAATTAATGTGAGTTAGCTCACTCATTAGGCACCCCAGGCTTTACACTTTATGCTTCCGGCTCG
TATGTTGTGTGGAATTGTGAGCGGATAACAATTTCACACAGGAAACAGCTATGACCATGATTACGCCAAG
CGCGCAATTAACCCTCACTAAAGGGAACAAAAGCTGGAGGACCTCGAGGGGGGGCCCGGTACCCAATTCG
CCCTATAGTGAGTCGTATTACGCGCGCTCACTGGCCGTCGTTTTACAACGTCGTGACTGGGAAAACCCTG
GCGTTACCCAACTTAATCGCCTTGCAGCACATCCCCCTTTCGCCAGCTGGCGTAATAGCGAAGAGGCCCG
CACCGATCGCCCTTCCCAACAGTTGCGCAGCCTGAATGGCGAATGGACCTGCCACA
