>Addgene plasmid #117765 | pPRISM-TagRFP-gcry-TagBFP | depositor partial sequence | sequence record 222249 | Insert
CTTCCCGGAGCCACGAACTTCTCTCTGTTAAAGCAAGCAGGAGACGTGGAAGAAAACCCCGGTCCTCTCG
AGGTGTCTAAGGGCGAGGAACTGATTAAGGAGAACATGCACATGAAGCTGTACATGGAGGGCACCGTGAA
CAACCACCACTTCAAGTGCACATCCGAGGGCGAAGGCAAGCCCTACGAGGGCACCCAGACCATGAGAATC
AAGGTGGTCGAGGGCGGCCCTCTCCCCTTCGCCTTCGACATCCTGGCTACCAGCTTCATGTACGGCAGCA
GAACCTTCATCAACCACACCCAGGGCATCCCCGACTTCTTTAAGCAGTCCTTCCCTGAGGGCTTCACATG
GGAGAGAGTCACCACATACGAAGACGGGGGCGTGCTGACCGCTACCCAGGACACCAGCCTCCAGGACGGC
TGCCTCATCTACAACGTCAAGATCAGAGGGGTGAACTTCCCATCCAACGGCCCTGTGATGCAGAAGAAAA
CACTCGGCTGGGAGGCCAACACCGAGATGCTGTACCCCGCTGACGGCGGCCTGGAAGGCAGAAGCGACAT
GGCCCTGAAGCTCGTGGGCGGGGGCCACCTGATCTGCAACTTCAAGACCACATACAGATCCAAGAAACCC
GCTAAGAACCTCAAGATGCCCGGCGTCTACTATGTGGACCACAGACTGGAAAGAATCAAGGAGGCCGACA
AAGAGACCTACGTCGAGCAGCACGAGGTGGCTGTGGCCAGATACTGCGACCTCCCTAGCAAACTGGGGCA
CAAACTTAATTGAAACTAGTAATTAAGTCTCAGCCACCGTTAACTGAACATGTCAAAACCTGTGGAGACT
GTTGAGATTTGATGTTCTGAAAAGATAAAGCCTATAAATAAAATGTTGCCCAAATTTCCTGCCTGATGTT
TTTCTTTGTCTTTGCTACATGGCTTTGCTGCTCGGATCGGCTCACTCTGTGTATGCCACGTTCACTTTGT
ACTCTCCTTCTCACGGTAGGTTTATTATTTTTAGATGTGCAGTTAGTTTCTGTGAAATAACACACCACAC
ACTGATATTGTCTGTGCATTGACTTGGTGAGTGCACATTGTTTTTGATCTTGACATATTTATATTTGATT
GATCAGGTGAACTGTGTGAATCTAAAGTGCTCCATACAGATGTTCTGCATTGAAAATATTCTCATTTTAT
TAGTGGAAGTGAGTGTATGCCACATCCAATCAATTTCAGCAAACACCCCAGTATGATTTAATGCAAAAAA
ATGAAGGTATCAAACACGCATTACTACTTTGCAGTTAAATATTTAACATTTATTCCAACACGAAAAAAAG
CAGTAAATAACACTTTGACAAACACGTCAGGACATCTTATTTTTGTCACCCTCACAGGCAATTTAGTATA
ATATATTATATATATATATATATCATATAATAATATTCAGTATAATATATATATATATATCATATTATAA
TATTCAGTATAATATAAAACACAAACACATATATGTATAATATAATATAACATTTTTATTTATTGAGATG
CCTCTATGGACCGTGTTATAAGAAGTAAAGATCAGGAGAAGTAAACATGAAGTGTAATTATGAATACTGA
TGTTAAATTAAGCTATGATGAGTTTTCACTGTTAATTTACCATCTCAATTAAATGTTGATGCCTCCATGA
CCAAGTTAAGCAGATGAGACTGAGACAACTGTAGAAGACAAGATGTTCACTTTGCTGAATATAGCTGGCT
TGACAGTTATCTATGACTCTATAAATATATATATATTTTTTTTTTTATAAAATGATTTATTTATAACTAT
ATATCCATTTCTCAGACAGGTGCTTCATATCCCTCACTCCCGTAGCTGTCCATGCTGGATCTGTCCCCGT
TGTTTTTAAAAAGCTAAATAAGTTATTAACATGACTGCATCCAGCGAGCCAAACCTGTCTGGTGTACAGC
TACCAGAGAAGCTTGAGATCCTAGTCACCGGCGTTCCTAGTTCTTTAAACTGTTACAAAGTGTTTGGACC
AGCAACTGAATTGCACTGTAAATTACCACATCAGGGTCTCCGGGGTCAACGCTGCTAAGCAATGGACTGG
AAAATTTGTGACATTGAGTTTTTGGAATAACTGGGAATGCTGGATAACTCTTTGGGTAAAGCTATGGAAC
AAAAGTACCAGCATGAACTAAGAAATGACTGTCACAGCACAACATCAAACACAATGCAAGACAAAGGTTC
TCTGCTTTTGCCTTACTTGACAGAAAAAGTAAGCTCTAGGTTCATCGCATGCAGACAGCAGCAATACATG
ACATATATAAAGGCTGGCTCTTTTCTCCCTTCCATTGAACTGAAACTTCCACTCAGTCAGACTTGCGGGG
GATCCACAGCCTGACTAACTCGACAAACCCCCCCAAACCTAAGGTGAGTTGATCTTTAAGCTTTTTACAT
TTTCAGCTCGCATATATCAATTCGCGCGCATTGTCACACTAGCACCCACTAGCGGTCAGACTGCAGATTG
CAGCACGAAACAGGAAGCTGACTCCACATGGTCACATGCTCACTGAAGTGTTGACTTCCCTGACAGCTGT
GCACTTTCTAAACCGGTTTTCTCATTCATTTACAGTTCAGCCGGAATTCACCTCGAGACCATGGCTCCAA
AGAAGAAGCGTAAGGTAACCATGAGCGAGCTGATTAAGGAGAACATGCACATGAAGCTGTACATGGAGGG
CACCGTGGACAACCATCACTTCAAGTGCACATCCGAGGGCGAAGGCAAGCCCTACGAGGGCACCCAGACC
ATGAGAATCAAGGTGGTCGAGGGCGGCCCTCTCCCCTTCGCCTTCGACATCCTGGCTACTAGCTTCCTCT
ACGGCAGCAAGACCTTCATCAACCACACCCAGGGCATCCCCGACTTCTTCAAGCAGTCCTTCCCTGAGGG
CTTCACATGGGAGAGAGTCACCACATACGAAGACGGGGGCGTGCTGACCGCTACCCAGGACACCAGCCTC
CAGGACGGCTGCCTCATCTACAACGTCAAGATCAGAGGGGTGAACTTCACATCCAACGGCCCTGTGATGC
AGAAGAAAACACTCGGCTGGGAGGCCTTCACCGAGACGCTGTACCCCGCTGACGGCGGCCTGGAAGGCAG
AAACGACATGGCCCTGAAGCTCGTGGGCGGGAGCCATCTGATCGCAAACATCAAGACCACATATAGATCC
AAGAAACCCGCTAAGAACCTCAAGATGCCTGGCGTCTACTATGTGGACTACAGACTGGAAAGAATCAAGG
AGGCCAACAACGAGACCTACGTCGAGCAGCACGAGGTGGCAGTGGCCAGATACTGCGACCTCCCTAGCAA
ACTGGGGCACAAGCTCAATTAAAGCTGAGATCTGTGCCTTCTAGTTGCCAGCCATCTGTTGTTTGCCCCT
CCCCCGTGCCTTCCTTGACCCTGGAAGGTGCCACTCCCACTGTCCTTTCCTAATAAAATGAGGAAATTGC
ATCGCATTGTCTGAGTAGGTGTCATTCTATTCTGGGGGGTGGGGTGGGGCAGGACAGCAAGGGGGAGGAT
TGGGAAGACAATAGCAGGCATGCTGGGGATGCGGTGGGCTCTATGGCTTCTGAGGCGGAAAGAACCAAAG
GGCGAATTAATTCATTGATGAGTTTGGACAAACCACAACTAGAATGCAGTGAAAAAAATGCTTTATTTGT
GAAATTTGTGATGCTATTGCTTTATTTGTAACCATTATAAGCTGCAATAAACAAGTTAACAACAACAATT
GCATTCATTTTATGTTTCAGGTTCAGGGGGAGGTGTGGGAGGTTTTTTAAAGCAAGTAAAACCTCTACAA
ATGTGGTCATTGATGAGTTTGGACAAACCACAACTAGAATGCAGTGAAAAAAATGCTTTATTTGTGAAAT
TTGTGATGCTATTGCTTTATTTGTAACCATTATAAGCTGCAATAAACAAGTTAACAACAACAATTGCATT
CATTTTATGTTTCAGGTTCAGGGGGAGGTGTGGGAGGTTTTTTAAAGCAAGTAAAACCTCTACAAATGTG
GTCATTCAGATCAATTAACCCTCACCCGGGCTAGCGATGCATGGGAGCTCTGACGTACGTTGTCTAGCAA
GGAAG
